Addgene plasmid #86555: pFH6
Purpose: Subcloning of any sgRNA via BbsI sites. Note that there is an improved version of this plasmid (Addgene 105866) that results in up to 10x greater efficiency
Depositing lab: Andreas Weber. Depositing organization: Heinrich-Heine-Universitaet Duesseldorf. Publication: An Efficient Visual Screen for CRISPR/Cas9 Activity in Arabidopsis thaliana. Hahn F, Mantegazza O, Greiner A, Hegemann P, Eisenhut M, Weber AP. Front Plant Sci. 2017 Jan 24;8:39. doi: 10.3389/fpls.2017.00039. eCollection 2017. PubMed 28174584.
Backbone
  Vector backbone: pGEM T-easy
  Backbone manufacturer: Promega
  Backbone size w/o insert (bp): 3017
  Total vector size (bp): 3620
  Vector type: CRISPR ; Subcloning
Growth in bacteria
  Bacterial resistance: Ampicillin, 100 μg/mL
  Growth temperature: 37°C
  Growth strain: DH5alpha
  Copy number: High Copy
Gene/Insert
  Gene/Insert name: U6-26p::sgRNA scaffold
  gRNA/shRNA sequence: can be inserted via BbsI sites
  Species: A. thaliana (mustard weed), Synthetic
  Promoter: Arabidopsis U6-26 promoter
  Cloning method: Gibson Cloning
  Sequencing primers: 5′ gtaaaacgacggccag; 3′ caggaaacagctatgac
Resource information
  A portion of this plasmid was derived from a plasmid made by: Peter Hegemann (HU Berlin)
Terms and licenses: Academic/Nonprofit Terms; Industry Terms: Not Available to Industry
Depositor comments: See Hahn et al., 2017
How to cite: pFH6 was a gift from Andreas Weber (Addgene plasmid # 86555 ; http://n2t.net/addgene:86555 ; RRID:Addgene_86555)
