[The description below was written by a language model from this plasmid's Addgene catalogue record and pLannotate feature annotations shown in this document.]
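Description:
pFH6 is a small (about 3.6 kb) high-copy E. coli subcloning vector built on the pGEM-T Easy backbone, designed as an entry plasmid for assembling plant CRISPR/Cas9 guide RNA expression cassettes. It is propagated through a pUC-type ColE1 origin and selected with ampicillin via the β-lactamase gene. The backbone also carries the usual pGEM elements: an f1 phage origin, T7 and SP6 promoters flanking the cloning region, and the lac promoter/operator with an interrupted lacZα fragment.

The insert, introduced by Gibson cloning, consists of the Arabidopsis thaliana U6-26 promoter placed upstream of the Streptococcus pyogenes Cas9 sgRNA scaffold. U6 promoters are RNA polymerase III promoters well suited to producing short, uncapped transcripts with defined ends, which is why they are used to drive guide RNAs in plants. Between the promoter and the scaffold lie BbsI sites. Because BbsI is a type IIS enzyme that cuts outside its recognition sequence, annealed oligonucleotides encoding any protospacer can be ligated in seamlessly to complete a functional sgRNA. The plasmid carries no Cas9 gene, plant selection marker or T-DNA elements in the annotated features, consistent with its listed role as a subcloning intermediate; the record does not spell out the destination vector.

The feature table detects only a short consensus fragment of the AtU6 promoter, and the LBD22 hit just upstream probably reflects Arabidopsis genomic sequence within the promoter fragment. The hornet peptide match across the origin is likely a spurious annotation. The depositor notes that an improved version of this plasmid exists, giving up to tenfold greater efficiency.
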