Features (pLannotate 1.2.2; 16 found; start..end, strand, type, name):
     44..62      -  promoter       SP6 promoter: promoter for bacteriophage SP6 RNA polymerase
    104..120     -  protein_bind   lac operator: The lac repressor binds to the lac operator to inhibit transcription in E. coli. This inhibition can be relieved by adding lactose or isopropyl-β-D-thiogalactopyranoside (IPTG). lac repressor encoded by lacI
    128..158     -  promoter       lac promoter: promoter for the E. coli lac operon
    173..194     -  protein_bind   CAP binding site: CAP binding activates transcription in the presence of cAMP. E. coli catabolite activator protein
    207..299     -  CDS            lacI (fragment): lac repressor; lacI; The lac repressor binds to the lac operator to inhibit transcription in E. coli. This inhibition can be relieved by adding lactose or isopropyl-β-D-thiogalactopyranoside (IPTG).
    482..1070    -  rep_origin     ori: high-copy-number ColE1/pMB1/pBR322/pUC origin of replication
   1241..2101    -  CDS            AmpR: β-lactamase; bla; confers resistance to ampicillin, carbenicillin, and related antibiotics
   2102..2206    -  promoter       AmpR promoter: bla
   2233..2283    +  misc_feature   bom (fragment): basis of mobility region from pBR322
   2311..2739    -  rep_origin     f1 ori (sequence partly withheld): f1 bacteriophage origin of replication; arrow indicates direction of (+) strand synthesis
   2743..2900    -  CDS            lacZα (fragment): LacZα fragment of β-galactosidase; lacZ fragment
   2903..2921    +  promoter       T7 promoter: promoter for bacteriophage T7 RNA polymerase
   2935..3042    +  CDS            LBD22 (fragment): LBD22_ARATH - Also known as ASL30. Experimental evidence at transcript level: Swiss-Prot protein existence level 2. From Arabidopsis thaliana (Mouse-ear cress).
   3361..3377    +  promoter       AtU6 promoter (fragment): consensus promoter from the three Arabidopsis U6 snRNA genes (Waibel and Filipowicz, 1990; Nekrasov et al., 2013)
   3460..3535    +  misc_RNA       gRNA scaffold: guide RNA scaffold for the Streptococcus pyogenes CRISPR/Cas9 system
   3599..32      -  CDS            VESPI_VESMG (fragment) (across the origin): Experimental evidence at protein level: Swiss-Prot protein existence level 1. Shows contractile activity on isolated ileum smooth muscle. From Vespa magnifica (Hornet).
>Addgene plasmid #86555 | pFH6 | addgene full sequence | sequence record 176427 | Addgene NGS Result
ATATGGGAGAGCTCCCAACGCGTTGGATGCATAGCTTGAGTATTCTATAGTGTCACCTAAATAGCTTGGC
GTAATCATGGTCATAGCTGTTTCCTGTGTGAAATTGTTATCCGCTCACAATTCCACACAACATACGAGCC
GGAAGCATAAAGTGTAAAGCCTGGGGTGCCTAATGAGTGAGCTAACTCACATTAATTGCGTTGCGCTCAC
TGCCCGCTTTCCAGTCGGGAAACCTGTCGTGCCAGCTGCATTAATGAATCGGCCAACGCGCGGGGAGAGG
CGGTTTGCGTATTGGGCGCTCTTCCGCTTCCTCGCTCACTGACTCGCTGCGCTCGGTCGTTCGGCTGCGG
CGAGCGGTATCAGCTCACTCAAAGGCGGTAATACGGTTATCCACAGAATCAGGGGATAACGCAGGAAAGA
ACATGTGAGCAAAAGGCCAGCAAAAGGCCAGGAACCGTAAAAAGGCCGCGTTGCTGGCGTTTTTCCATAG
GCTCCGCCCCCCTGACGAGCATCACAAAAATCGACGCTCAAGTCAGAGGTGGCGAAACCCGACAGGACTA
TAAAGATACCAGGCGTTTCCCCCTGGAAGCTCCCTCGTGCGCTCTCCTGTTCCGACCCTGCCGCTTACCG
GATACCTGTCCGCCTTTCTCCCTTCGGGAAGCGTGGCGCTTTCTCATAGCTCACGCTGTAGGTATCTCAG
TTCGGTGTAGGTCGTTCGCTCCAAGCTGGGCTGTGTGCACGAACCCCCCGTTCAGCCCGACCGCTGCGCC
TTATCCGGTAACTATCGTCTTGAGTCCAACCCGGTAAGACACGACTTATCGCCACTGGCAGCAGCCACTG
GTAACAGGATTAGCAGAGCGAGGTATGTAGGCGGTGCTACAGAGTTCTTGAAGTGGTGGCCTAACTACGG
CTACACTAGAAGAACAGTATTTGGTATCTGCGCTCTGCTGAAGCCAGTTACCTTCGGAAAAAGAGTTGGT
AGCTCTTGATCCGGCAAACAAACCACCGCTGGTAGCGGTGGTTTTTTTGTTTGCAAGCAGCAGATTACGC
GCAGAAAAAAAGGATCTCAAGAAGATCCTTTGATCTTTTCTACGGGGTCTGACGCTCAGTGGAACGAAAA
CTCACGTTAAGGGATTTTGGTCATGAGATTATCAAAAAGGATCTTCACCTAGATCCTTTTAAATTAAAAA
TGAAGTTTTAAATCAATCTAAAGTATATATGAGTAAACTTGGTCTGACAGTTACCAATGCTTAATCAGTG
AGGCACCTATCTCAGCGATCTGTCTATTTCGTTCATCCATAGTTGCCTGACTCCCCGTCGTGTAGATAAC
TACGATACGGGAGGGCTTACCATCTGGCCCCAGTGCTGCAATGATACCGCGAGACCCACGCTCACCGGCT
CCAGATTTATCAGCAATAAACCAGCCAGCCGGAAGGGCCGAGCGCAGAAGTGGTCCTGCAACTTTATCCG
CCTCCATCCAGTCTATTAATTGTTGCCGGGAAGCTAGAGTAAGTAGTTCGCCAGTTAATAGTTTGCGCAA
CGTTGTTGCCATTGCTACAGGCATCGTGGTGTCACGCTCGTCGTTTGGTATGGCTTCATTCAGCTCCGGT
TCCCAACGATCAAGGCGAGTTACATGATCCCCCATGTTGTGCAAAAAAGCGGTTAGCTCCTTCGGTCCTC
CGATCGTTGTCAGAAGTAAGTTGGCCGCAGTGTTATCACTCATGGTTATGGCAGCACTGCATAATTCTCT
TACTGTCATGCCATCCGTAAGATGCTTTTCTGTGACTGGTGAGTACTCAACCAAGTCATTCTGAGAATAG
TGTATGCGGCGACCGAGTTGCTCTTGCCCGGCGTCAATACGGGATAATACCGCGCCACATAGCAGAACTT
TAAAAGTGCTCATCATTGGAAAACGTTCTTCGGGGCGAAAACTCTCAAGGATCTTACCGCTGTTGAGATC
CAGTTCGATGTAACCCACTCGTGCACCCAACTGATCTTCAGCATCTTTTACTTTCACCAGCGTTTCTGGG
TGAGCAAAAACAGGAAGGCAAAATGCCGCAAAAAAGGGAATAAGGGCGACACGGAAATGTTGAATACTCA
TACTCTTCCTTTTTCAATATTATTGAAGCATTTATCAGGGTTATTGTCTCATGAGCGGATACATATTTGA
ATGTATTTAGAAAAATAAACAAATAGGGGTTCCGCGCACATTTCCCCGAAAAGTGCCACCTGATGCGGTG
TGAAATACCGCACAGATGCGTAAGGAGAAAATACCGCATCAGGAAATTGTAAGCGTTAATATTTTGTTAA
AATTCGCGTTAAATTTTTGTTAAATCAGCTCATTTTTTAACCAATAGGCCGAAATCGGCAAAATCCCTTA
TAAATCAAAAGAATAGACCGAGATAGGGT
[37 nt withheld, positions 2410-2446]
AAAGAACGTGGACTCCAACGTCAAAGG
[49 nt withheld, positions 2474-2522]
T
[91 nt withheld, positions 2524-2614]
G
[124 nt withheld, positions 2616-2739]
CCATTCGCCATTCAGGCTGCGCAACTGTTGGGAAGGGCGATCGGTGCGGGCCTCTTCGCTATTACGCCAG
CTGGCGAAAGGGGGATGTGCTGCAAGGCGATTAAGTTGGGTAACGCCAGGGTTTTCCCAGTCACGACGTT
GTAAAACGACGGCCAGTGAATTGTAATACGACTCACTATAGGGCGAATTGGGCCCGACGTCGCATGCTCC
CGGCCGCCATGGCGGCCGCGGGAATTCGATTCACGAAGCTTCGTTGAACAACGGAAACTCGACTTGCCTT
CCGCACAATACATCATTTCTTCTTAGCTTTTTTTCTTCTTCTTCGTTCATACAGTTTTTTTTTGTTTATC
AGCTTACATTTTCTTGAACCGTAGCTTTCGTTTTCTTCTTTTTAACTTTCCATTCGGAGTTTTTGTATCT
TGTTTCATAGTTTGTCCCAGGATTAGAATGATTAGGCATCGAACCTTCAAGAATTTGATTGAATAAAACA
TCTTCATTCTTAAGATATGAAGATAATCTTCAAAAGGCCCCTGGGAATCTGAAAGAAGAGAAGCAGGCCC
ATTTATATGGGAAAGAACAATAGTATTTCTTATATAGGCCCATTTAAGTTGAAAACAATCTTCAAAAGTC
CCACATCGCTTAGATAAGAAAACGAAGCTGAGTTTATATACAGCTAGAGTCGAAGTAGTGATTGTCCCTT
CGGGGTCTTCGAGAAGACCTGTTTTAGAGCTAGAAATAGCAAGTTAAAATAAGGCTAGTCCGTTATCAAC
TTGAAAAAGTGGCACCGAGTCGGTGCAAATTTTTTTAAACTAGTGGTGATCTTGCTGAAAAACTCGAGCC
ATCCGGAAGATCTTGAATTCGCGGCCGCCTGCAGGTCGACC
